>Addgene plasmid #76241 | FRK gRNA (BRDN0001149083) | addgene full sequence | sequence record 185458 | Addgene Assembled Sequence
CCCGGGTGCAAAGATGGATAAAGTTTTAAACAGAGAGGAATCTTTGCAGCTAATGGACCTTCTAGGTCTT
GAAAGGAGTGGGAATTGGCTCCGGTGCCCGTCAGTGGGCAGAGCGCACATCGCCCACAGTCCCCGAGAAG
TTGGGGGGAGGGGTCGGCAATTGATCCGGTGCCTAGAGAAGGTGGCGCGGGGTAAACTGGGAAAGTGATG
TCGTGTACTGGCTCCGCCTTTTTCCCGAGGGTGGGGGAGAACCGTATATAAGTGCAGTAGTCGCCGTGAA
CGTTCTTTTTCGCAACGGGTTTGCCGCCAGAACACAGGTAAGTGCCGTGTGTGGTTCCCGCGGGCCTGGC
CTCTTTACGGGTTATGGCCCTTGCGTGCCTTGAATTACTTCCACCTGGCTGCAGTACGTGATTCTTGATC
CCGAGCTTCGGGTTGGAAGTGGGTGGGAGAGTTCGAGGCCTTGCGCTTAAGGAGCCCCTTCGCCTCGTGC
TTGAGTTGAGGCCTGGCCTGGGCGCTGGGGCCGCCGCGTGCGAATCTGGTGGCACCTTCGCGCCTGTCTC
GCTGCTTTCGATAAGTCTCTAGCCATTTAAAATTTTTGATGACCTGCTGCGACGCTTTTTTTCTGGCAAG
ATAGTCTTGTAAATGCGGGCCAAGATCTGCACACTGGTATTTCGGTTTTTGGGGCCGCGGGCGGCGACGG
GGCCCGTGCGTCCCAGCGCACATGTTCGGCGAGGCGGGGCCTGCGAGCGCGGCCACCGAGAATCGGACGG
GGGTAGTCTCAAGCTGGCCGGCCTGCTCTGGTGCCTGGCCTCGCGCCGCCGTGTATCGCCCCGCCCTGGG
CGGCAAGGCTGGCCCGGTCGGCACCAGTTGCGTGAGCGGAAAGATGGCCGCTTCCCGGCCCTGCTGCAGG
GAGCTCAAAATGGAGGACGCGGCGCTCGGGAGAGCGGGCGGGTGAGTCACCCACACAAAGGAAAAGGGCC
TTTCCGTCCTCAGCCGTCGCTTCATGTGACTCCACGGAGTACCGGGCGCCGTCCAGGCACCTCGATTAGT
TCTCGAGCTTTTGGAGTACGTCGTCTTTAGGTTGGGGGGAGGGGTTTTATGCGATGGAGTTTCCCCACAC
TGAGTGGGTGGAGACTGAAGTTAGGCCAGCTTGGCACTTGATGTAATTCTCCTTGGAATTTGCCCTTTTT
GAGTTTGGATCTTGGTTCATTCTCAAGCCTCAGACAGTGGTTCAAAGTTTTTTTCTTCCATTTCAGGTGT
CGTGACGTACGGCCACCATGACCGAGTACAAGCCCACGGTGCGCCTCGCCACCCGCGACGACGTCCCCAG
GGCCGTACGCACCCTCGCCGCCGCGTTCGCCGACTACCCCGCCACGCGCCACACCGTCGATCCGGACCGC
CACATCGAGCGGGTCACCGAGCTGCAAGAACTCTTCCTCACGCGCGTCGGGCTCGACATCGGCAAGGTGT
GGGTCGCGGACGACGGCGCCGCCGTGGCGGTCTGGACCACGCCGGAGAGCGTCGAAGCGGGGGCGGTGTT
CGCCGAGATCGGCCCGCGCATGGCCGAGTTGAGCGGTTCCCGGCTGGCCGCGCAGCAACAGATGGAAGGC
CTCCTGGCGCCGCACCGGCCCAAGGAGCCCGCGTGGTTCCTGGCCACCGTCGGAGTCTCGCCCGACCACC
AGGGCAAGGGTCTGGGCAGCGCCGTCGTGCTCCCCGGAGTGGAGGCGGCCGAGCGCGCCGGGGTGCCCGC
CTTCCTGGAGACCTCCGCGCCCCGCAACCTCCCCTTCTACGAGCGGCTCGGCTTCACCGTCACCGCCGAC
GTCGAGGTGCCCGAAGGACCGCGCACCTGGTGCATGACCCGCAAGCCCGGTGCCTGAACGCGTTAAGTCG
ACAATCAACCTCTGGATTACAAAATTTGTGAAAGATTGACTGGTATTCTTAACTATGTTGCTCCTTTTAC
GCTATGTGGATACGCTGCTTTAATGCCTTTGTATCATGCTATTGCTTCCCGTATGGCTTTCATTTTCTCC
TCCTTGTATAAATCCTGGTTGCTGTCTCTTTATGAGGAGTTGTGGCCCGTTGTCAGGCAACGTGGCGTGG
TGTGCACTGTGTTTGCTGACGCAACCCCCACTGGTTGGGGCATTGCCACCACCTGTCAGCTCCTTTCCGG
GACTTTCGCTTTCCCCCTCCCTATTGCCACGGCGGAACTCATCGCCGCCTGCCTTGCCCGCTGCTGGACA
GGGGCTCGGCTGTTGGGCACTGACAATTCCGTGGTGTTGTCGGGGAAATCATCGTCCTTTCCTTGGCTGC
TCGCCTGTGTTGCCACCTGGATTCTGCGCGGGACGTCCTTCTGCTACGTCCCTTCGGCCCTCAATCCAGC
GGACCTTCCTTCCCGCGGCCTGCTGCCGGCTCTGCGGCCTCTTCCGCGTCTTCGCCTTCGCCCTCAGACG
AGTCGGATCTCCCTTTGGGCCGCCTCCCCGCGTCGACTTTAAGACCAATGACTTACAAGGCAGCTGTAGA
TCTTAGCCACTTTTTAAAAGAAAAGGGGGGACTGGAAGGGCTAATTCACTCCCAACGAAGACAAGATCTG
CTTTTTGCTTGTACTGGGTCTCTCTGGTTAGACCAGATCTGAGCCTGGGAGCTCTCTGGCTAACTAGGGA
ACCCACTGCTTAAGCCTCAATAAAGCTTGCCTTGAGTGCTTCAAGTAGTGTGTGCCCGTCTGTTGTGTGA
CTCTGGTAACTAGAGATCCCTCAGACCCTTTTAGTCAGTGTGGAAAATCTCTAGCAGTACGTATAGTAGT
TCATGTCATCTTATTATTCAGTATTTATAACTTGCAAAGAAATGAATATCAGAGAGTGAGAGGAACTTGT
TTATTGCAGCTTATAATGGTTACAAATAAAGCAATAGCATCACAAATTTCACAAATAAAGCATTTTTTTC
ACTGCATTCTAGTTGTGGTTTGTCCAAACTCATCAATGTATCTTATCATGTCTGGCTCTAGCTATCCCGC
CCCTAACTCCGCCCATCCCGCCCCTAACTCCGCCCAGTTCCGCCCATTCTCCGCCCCATGGCTGACTAAT
TTTTTTTATTTATGCAGAGGCCGAGGCCGCCTCGGCCTCTGAGCTATTCCAGAAGTAGTGAGGAGGCTTT
TTTGGAGGCCTAGGGACGTACCCAATTCGCCCTATAGTGAGTCGTATTACGCGCGCTCACTGGCCGTCGT
TTTACAACGTCGTGACTGGGAAAACCCTGGCGTTACCCAACTTAATCGCCTTGCAGCACATCCCCCTTTC
GCCAGCTGGCGTAATAGCGAAGAGGCCCGCACCGATCGCCCTTCCCAACAGTTGCGCAGCCTGAATGGCG
AATGGG
[124 nt withheld, positions 3367-3490]
C
[91 nt withheld, positions 3492-3582]
A
[49 nt withheld, positions 3584-3632]
CCTTTGACGTTGGAGTCCACGTTCTTT
[37 nt withheld, positions 3660-3696]
ACCCTATCTCGGTCTATTCTTTTGATTTATAAGGGATTTTGCCGATTTCGGCCTATTGGTTAAAAAATGA
GCTGATTTAACAAAAATTTAACGCGAATTTTAACAAAATATTAACGCTTACAATTTAGGTGGCACTTTTC
GGGGAAATGTGCGCGGAACCCCTATTTGTTTATTTTTCTAAATACATTCAAATATGTATCCGCTCATGAG
ACAATAACCCTGATAAATGCTTCAATAATATTGAAAAAGGAAGAGTATGAGTATTCAACATTTCCGTGTC
GCCCTTATTCCCTTTTTTGCGGCATTTTGCCTTCCTGTTTTTGCTCACCCAGAAACGCTGGTGAAAGTAA
AAGATGCTGAAGATCAGTTGGGTGCACGAGTGGGTTACATCGAACTGGATCTCAACAGCGGTAAGATCCT
TGAGAGTTTTCGCCCCGAAGAACGTTTTCCAATGATGAGCACTTTTAAAGTTCTGCTATGTGGCGCGGTA
TTATCCCGTATTGACGCCGGGCAAGAGCAACTCGGTCGCCGCATACACTATTCTCAGAATGACTTGGTTG
AGTACTCACCAGTCACAGAAAAGCATCTTACGGATGGCATGACAGTAAGAGAATTATGCAGTGCTGCCAT
AACCATGAGTGATAACACTGCGGCCAACTTACTTCTGACAACGATCGGAGGACCGAAGGAGCTAACCGCT
TTTTTGCACAACATGGGGGATCATGTAACTCGCCTTGATCGTTGGGAACCGGAGCTGAATGAAGCCATAC
CAAACGACGAGCGTGACACCACGATGCCTGTAGCAATGGCAACAACGTTGCGCAAACTATTAACTGGCGA
ACTACTTACTCTAGCTTCCCGGCAACAATTAATAGACTGGATGGAGGCGGATAAAGTTGCAGGACCACTT
CTGCGCTCGGCCCTTCCGGCTGGCTGGTTTATTGCTGATAAATCTGGAGCCGGTGAGCGTGGGTCTCGCG
GTATCATTGCAGCACTGGGGCCAGATGGTAAGCCCTCCCGTATCGTAGTTATCTACACGACGGGGAGTCA
GGCAACTATGGATGAACGAAATAGACAGATCGCTGAGATAGGTGCCTCACTGATTAAGCATTGGTAACTG
TCAGACCAAGTTTACTCATATATACTTTAGATTGATTTAAAACTTCATTTTTAATTTAAAAGGATCTAGG
TGAAGATCCTTTTTGATAATCTCATGACCAAAATCCCTTAACGTGAGTTTTCGTTCCACTGAGCGTCAGA
CCCCGTAGAAAAGATCAAAGGATCTTCTTGAGATCCTTTTTTTCTGCGCGTAATCTGCTGCTTGCAAACA
AAAAAACCACCGCTACCAGCGGTGGTTTGTTTGCCGGATCAAGAGCTACCAACTCTTTTTCCGAAGGTAA
CTGGCTTCAGCAGAGCGCAGATACCAAATACTGTTCTTCTAGTGTAGCCGTAGTTAGGCCACCACTTCAA
GAACTCTGTAGCACCGCCTACATACCTCGCTCTGCTAATCCTGTTACCAGTGGCTGCTGCCAGTGGCGAT
AAGTCGTGTCTTACCGGGTTGGACTCAAGACGATAGTTACCGGATAAGGCGCAGCGGTCGGGCTGAACGG
GGGGTTCGTGCACACAGCCCAGCTTGGAGCGAACGACCTACACCGAACTGAGATACCTACAGCGTGAGCT
ATGAGAAAGCGCCACGCTTCCCGAAGGGAGAAAGGCGGACAGGTATCCGGTAAGCGGCAGGGTCGGAACA
GGAGAGCGCACGAGGGAGCTTCCAGGGGGAAACGCCTGGTATCTTTATAGTCCTGTCGGGTTTCGCCACC
TCTGACTTGAGCGTCGATTTTTGTGATGCTCGTCAGGGGGGCGGAGCCTATGGAAAAACGCCAGCAACGC
GGCCTTTTTACGGTTCCTGGCCTTTTGCTGGCCTTTTGCTCACATGTTCTTTCCTGCGTTATCCCCTGAT
TCTGTGGATAACCGTATTACCGCCTTTGAGTGAGCTGATACCGCTCGCCGCAGCCGAACGACCGAGCGCA
GCGAGTCAGTGAGCGAGGAAGCGGAAGAGCGCCCAATACGCAAACCGCCTCTCCCCGCGCGTTGGCCGAT
TCATTAATGCAGCTGGCACGACAGGTTTCCCGACTGGAAAGCGGGCAGTGAGCGCAACGCAATTAATGTG
AGTTAGCTCACTCATTAGGCACCCCAGGCTTTACACTTTATGCTTCCGGCTCGTATGTTGTGTGGAATTG
TGAGCGGATAACAATTTCACACAGGAAACAGCTATGACCATGATTACGCCAAGCGCGCAATTAACCCTCA
CTAAAGGGAACAAAAGCTGGAGCTGCAAGCTTAATGTAGTCTTATGCAATACTCTTGTAGTCTTGCAACA
TGGTAACGATGAGTTAGCAACATGCCTTACAAGGAGAGAAAAAGCACCGTGCATGCCGATTGGTGGAAGT
AAGGTGGTACGATCGTGCCTTATTAGGAAGGCAACAGACGGGTCTGACATGGATTGGACGAACCACTGAA
TTGCCGCATTGCAGAGATATTGTATTTAAGTGCCTAGCTCGATACATAAACGGGTCTCTCTGGTTAGACC
AGATCTGAGCCTGGGAGCTCTCTGGCTAACTAGGGAACCCACTGCTTAAGCCTCAATAAAGCTTGCCTTG
AGTGCTTCAAGTAGTGTGTGCCCGTCTGTTGTGTGACTCTGGTAACTAGAGATCCCTCAGACCCTTTTAG
TCAGTGTGGAAAATCTCTAGCAGTGGCGCCCGAACAGGGACTTGAAAGCGAAAGGGAAACCAGAGGAGCT
CTCTCGACGCAGGACTCGGCTTGCTGAAGCGCGCACGGCAAGAGGCGAGGGGCGGCGACTGGTGAGTACG
CCAAAAATTTTGACTAGCGGAGGCTAGAAGGAGAGAGATGGGTGCGAGAGCGTCAGTATTAAGCGGGGGA
GAATTAGATCGCGATGGGAAAAAATTCGGTTAAGGCCAGGGGGAAAGAAAAAATATAAATTAAAACATAT
AGTATGGGCAAGCAGGGAGCTAGAACGATTCGCAGTTAATCCTGGCCTGTTAGAAACATCAGAAGGCTGT
AGACAAATACTGGGACAGCTACAACCATCCCTTCAGACAGGATCAGAAGAACTTAGATCATTATATAATA
CAGTAGCAACCCTCTATTGTGTGCATCAAAGGATAGAGATAAAAGACACCAAGGAAGCTTTAGACAAGAT
AGAGGAAGAGCAAAACAAAAGTAAGACCACCGCACAGCAAGCGGCCGCTGATCTTCAGACCTGGAGGAGG
AGATATGAGGGACAATTGGAGAAGTGAATTATATAAATATAAAGTAGTAAAAATTGAACCATTAGGAGTA
GCACCCACCAAGGCAAAGAGAAGAGTGGTGCAGAGAGAAAAAAGAGCAGTGGGAATAGGAGCTTTGTTCC
TTGGGTTCTTGGGAGCAGCAGGAAGCACTATGGGCGCAGCGTCAATGACGCTGACGGTACAGGCCAGACA
ATTATTGTCTGGTATAGTGCAGCAGCAGAACAATTTGCTGAGGGCTATTGAGGCGCAACAGCATCTGTTG
CAACTCACAGTCTGGGGCATCAAGCAGCTCCAGGCAAGAATCCTGGCTGTGGAAAGATACCTAAAGGATC
AACAGCTCCTGGGGATTTGGGGTTGCTCTGGAAAACTCATTTGCACCACTGCTGTGCCTTGGAATGCTAG
TTGGAGTAATAAATCTCTGGAACAGATTTGGAATCACACGACCTGGATGGAGTGGGACAGAGAAATTAAC
AATTACACAAGCTTAATACACTCCTTAATTGAAGAATCGCAAAACCAGCAAGAAAAGAATGAACAAGAAT
TATTGGAATTAGATAAATGGGCAAGTTTGTGGAATTGGTTTAACATAACAAATTGGCTGTGGTATATAAA
ATTATTCATAATGATAGTAGGAGGCTTGGTAGGTTTAAGAATAGTTTTTGCTGTACTTTCTATAGTGAAT
AGAGTTAGGCAGGGATATTCACCATTATCGTTTCAGACCCACCTCCCAACCCCGAGGGGACCCAGAGAGG
GCCTATTTCCCATGATTCCTTCATATTTGCATATACGATACAAGGCTGTTAGAGAGATAATTAGAATTAA
TTTGACTGTAAACACAAAGATATTAGTACAAAATACGTGACGTAGAAAGTAATAATTTCTTGGGTAGTTT
GCAGTTTTAAAATTATGTTTTAAAATGGACTATCATATGCTTACCGTAACTTGAAAGTATTTCGATTTCT
TGGCTTTATATATCTTGTGGAAAGGACGAAACACCGGCAGTGAAAACATTAAAACCGTTTTAGAGCTAGA
AATAGCAAGTTAAAATAAGGCTAGTCCGTTATCAACTTGAAAAAGTGGCACCGAGTCGGTGCTTTTTTAA
GCTTGGCGTAACTAGATCTTGAGACAAATGGCAGTATTCATCCACAATTTTAAAAGAAAAGGGGGGATTG
GGGGGTACAGTGCAGGGGAAAGAATAGTAGACATAATAGCAACAGACATACAAACTAAAGAATTACAAAA
ACAAATTACAAAAATTCAAAATTTTCGGGTTTATTACAGGGACAGCAGAGATCCACTTTGGCGCCGGCTC
GAGGGGG
Features (pLannotate 1.2.2; 29 found; start..end, strand, type, name):
     14..80      +  CDS            small t antigen (fragment): SV40 (simian virus 40) small t antigen
    106..317     +  promoter       EF-1α core promoter: core promoter for human elongation factor EF-1α
    318..1256    +  intron         EF-1α intron A: intron upstream of the start codon of human EF-1α
   1278..1877    +  CDS            PuroR (fragment): puromycin N-acetyltransferase; pac from Streptomyces; confers resistance to puromycin
   1893..2481    +  misc_feature   WPRE: woodchuck hepatitis virus posttranscriptional regulatory element
   2532..2551    +  misc_feature   cPPT/CTS (fragment): central polypurine tract and central termination sequence of HIV-1
   2553..2786    +  LTR            3' LTR (ΔU3): self-inactivating 3' long terminal repeat (LTR) from HIV-1
   2864..2985    +  polyA_signal   SV40 poly(A) signal: SV40 polyadenylation signal
   3025..3160    +  rep_origin     SV40 ori: SV40 origin of replication
   3181..3199    -  promoter       T7 promoter: promoter for bacteriophage T7 RNA polymerase
   3207..3362    +  CDS            lacZα (fragment): LacZα fragment of β-galactosidase; lacZ fragment
   3367..3795    +  rep_origin     f1 ori (sequence partly withheld): f1 bacteriophage origin of replication; arrow indicates direction of (+) strand synthesis
   3848..3952    +  promoter       AmpR promoter: bla
   3953..4813    +  CDS            AmpR: β-lactamase; bla; confers resistance to ampicillin, carbenicillin, and related antibiotics
   4984..5572    +  rep_origin     ori: high-copy-number ColE1/pMB1/pBR322/pUC origin of replication
   5755..5847    +  CDS            lacI (fragment): lac repressor; lacI; The lac repressor binds to the lac operator to inhibit transcription in E. coli. This inhibition can be relieved by adding lactose or isopropyl-β-D-thiogalactopyranoside (IPTG).
   5860..5881    +  protein_bind   CAP binding site: CAP binding activates transcription in the presence of cAMP. E. coli catabolite activator protein
   5896..5926    +  promoter       lac promoter: promoter for the E. coli lac operon
   5934..5950    +  protein_bind   lac operator: The lac repressor binds to the lac operator to inhibit transcription in E. coli. This inhibition can be relieved by adding lactose or isopropyl-β-D-thiogalactopyranoside (IPTG). lac repressor encoded by lacI
   5995..6013    +  promoter       T3 promoter: promoter for bacteriophage T3 RNA polymerase
   6041..6267    +  promoter       RSV promoter: Rous sarcoma virus enhancer/promoter
   6268..6448    +  LTR            5' LTR (truncated): truncated 5' long terminal repeat (LTR) from HIV-1
   6495..6620    +  misc_feature   HIV-1 Ψ: packaging signal of human immunodeficiency virus type 1
   6604..6967    +  CDS            HIV-1 gag (fragment): gag protein from human immunodeficiency virus 1; gag
   7113..7346    +  misc_feature   RRE: The Rev response element (RRE) of HIV-1 allows for Rev-dependent mRNA export from the nucleus to the cytoplasm.
   7723..7749    +  CDS            Rev (fragment): human immunodeficiency virus 1 (HIV-1) Rev protein; rev; enhances nuclear export of unspliced and incompletely spliced viral mRNAs
   7753..7993    +  promoter       U6 promoter: RNA polymerase III promoter for human U6 snRNA
   8023..8098    +  misc_RNA       gRNA scaffold: guide RNA scaffold for the Streptococcus pyogenes CRISPR/Cas9 system
   8154..8271    +  misc_feature   cPPT/CTS: central polypurine tract and central termination sequence of HIV-1
