[The description below was written by a language model from this plasmid's Addgene catalogue record and pLannotate feature annotations shown in this document.]
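Description:
FRK gRNA (BRDN0001149083) is a third-generation lentiviral guide RNA plasmid built on the lentiGuide-Puro backbone and designed to target the human FRK gene (also known as GTK, PTK5 or RAK), with the guide designed against the FRK mRNA reference sequence. It is one clone from a human kinome gRNA collection. In bacteria it is maintained as a high-copy plasmid through a ColE1/pUC-type origin with ampicillin selection from the β-lactamase gene. An f1 origin, an SV40 origin and remnants of a lac/T7/T3 cloning region are also annotated in the backbone.

The lentiviral transfer cassette begins with an RSV promoter fused to a truncated HIV-1 5' LTR, which makes genomic RNA production Tat-independent, followed by the Ψ packaging signal, a partial gag sequence and the Rev response element for Rev-dependent nuclear export. Within the proviral region, a human U6 RNA polymerase III promoter drives the FRK-specific spacer joined to the Streptococcus pyogenes Cas9 guide scaffold. A cPPT/CTS element, which aids nuclear import of the viral genome, follows. Downstream, the EF-1α core promoter with its intron A expresses puromycin N-acetyltransferase for selection of transduced mammalian cells, and a WPRE enhances transcript expression. The cassette ends in a self-inactivating ΔU3 3' LTR, followed by an SV40 polyadenylation signal.

The plasmid does not encode Cas9, so it is intended for use alongside a separate Cas9 lentiviral vector or in cells already expressing Cas9. Its typical use is CRISPR disruption of FRK in human cells.
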