Addgene plasmid #76241: FRK gRNA (BRDN0001149083)
Purpose: 3rd generation lentiviral gRNA plasmid targeting human FRK
Depositing lab: John Doench & David Root. Depositing organization: Broad Institute. Publication: Optimized sgRNA design to maximize activity and minimize off-target effects of CRISPR-Cas9. Doench JG, Fusi N, Sullender M, Hegde M, Vaimberg EW, Donovan KF, Smith I, Tothova Z, Wilen C, Orchard R, Virgin HW, Listgarten J, Root DE. Nat Biotechnol. 2016 Jan 18. doi: 10.1038/nbt.3437. PubMed 26780180.
Backbone
  Vector backbone: lentiGuide-Puro
  Backbone manufacturer: Zhang Lab (Addgene plasmid # 52963)
  Vector type: Mammalian Expression, Lentiviral, CRISPR
  Selectable markers: Puromycin
Growth in bacteria
  Bacterial resistance: Ampicillin, 100 μg/mL
  Growth temperature: 37°C
  Growth strain: DH5alpha
  Copy number: High Copy
Gene/Insert
  Gene/Insert name: FRK (alt names: FRK; NM_002031.2)
  gRNA/shRNA sequence: GCAGTGAAAACATTAAAACC
  Species: H. sapiens (human)
  Entrez Gene: FRK (a.k.a. GTK, PTK5, RAK)
  Promoter: hU6
  Cloning method: Unknown
  Sequencing primers: 5′ U6-F; 3′ pS2-R
Terms and licenses: Academic/Nonprofit Terms; Industry Terms: Not Available to Industry
Depositor comments: The gRNA was designed to target the following Genbank reference sequence(s): NM_002031.2. Note that this plasmid does NOT contain Cas9. It should be used in conjunction with lentiCas9-Blast (Addgene #52962) or otherwise with cell lines already expressing Cas9. Browse the full kinome gRNA library at http://www.addgene.org/pooled-library/broadgpp-human-kinome/ or visit http://www.broadinstitute.org/rnai/public/ for detailed protocols and information.
How to cite: FRK gRNA (BRDN0001149083) was a gift from John Doench & David Root (Addgene plasmid # 76241 ; http://n2t.net/addgene:76241 ; RRID:Addgene_76241)
