>Addgene plasmid #76241 | FRK gRNA (BRDN0001149083) | depositor partial sequence | sequence record 143701 | Target Sequence
GCAGTGAAAACATTAAAACC
