>Addgene plasmid #76241 | FRK gRNA (BRDN0001149083) | addgene partial sequence | sequence record 185457 | hU6-F
GAAAGTAATAATTTCTTGGGTAGTTTGCAGTTTTAAAATTATGTTTTAAAATGGACTATCATATGCTTAC
CGTAACTTGAAAGTATTTCGATTTCTTGGCTTTATATATCTTGTGGAAAGGACGAAACACCGGCAGTGAA
AACATTAAAACCGTTTTAGAGCTAGAAATAGCAAGTTAAAATAAGGCTAGTCCGTTATCAACTTGAAAAA
GTGGCACCGAGTCGGTGCTTTTTTAAGCTTGGCGTAACTAGATCTTGAGACAAATGGCAGTATTCATCCA
CAATTTTAAAAGAAAAGGGGGGATTGGGGGGTACAGTGCAGGGGAAAGAATAGTAGACATAATAGCAACA
GACATACAAACTAAAGAATTACAAAAACAAATTACAAAAATTCAAAATTTTCGGGTTTATTACAGGGACA
GCAGAGATCCACTTTGGCGCCGGCTCGAGGGGGCCCGGGTGCAAAGATGGATAAAGTTTTAAACAGAGAG
GAATCTTTGCAGCTAATGGACCTTCTAGGTCTTGAAAGGAGTGGGAATTGGCTCCGGTGCCCGTCAGTGG
GCAGAGCGCA
